Addgene plasmid #190832: pSilencer2.1-U6-3JB1F
Purpose: For mammalian expression of 3JB1F, a dual-specificity aptamer that binds OGT and GFP. Expression is driven by a U6 promoter. This dual-specificity aptamer adopts a folded linker.
Depositing lab: Gerald Hart. Depositing organization: University of Georgia. Publication: Dual-specificity RNA aptamers enable manipulation of target-specific O-GlcNAcylation and unveil functions of O-GlcNAc on beta-catenin. Zhu Y, Hart GW. Cell. 2022 Dec 30:S0092-8674(22)01529-X. doi: 10.1016/j.cell.2022.12.016. PubMed 36626902.
Backbone
  Vector backbone: pSilencer2.1-U6 hygro
  Total vector size (bp): 5133
  Vector type: Mammalian Expression, Synthetic Biology, Affinity Reagent/ Antibody
  Selectable markers: Hygromycin
Growth in bacteria
  Bacterial resistance: Ampicillin, 100 μg/mL
  Growth temperature: 37°C
  Growth strain: DH5alpha
  Copy number: High Copy
Gene/Insert
  Gene/Insert name: 3JB1F (A Dual-Specificity aptamer targeting OGT and GFP)
  Species: Synthetic
  Insert size (bp): 295
  Promoter: U6
  Cloning method: Gibson Cloning
  Sequencing primers: 5′ T7, LKO.1 5'; 3′ 2.0Rev
Terms and licenses: Academic/Nonprofit Terms; Industry Terms
Depositor comments: Sequence of the AP3 portion is from the article below: Shui, B., Ozer, A., Zipfel, W., Sahu, N., Singh, A., Lis, J.T., Shi, H., and Kotlikoff, M.I. (2012). RNA aptamers that functionally interact with green fluorescent protein and its derivatives. Nucleic Acids Res 40, e39. 10.1093/nar/gkr1264.
How to cite: pSilencer2.1-U6-3JB1F was a gift from Gerald Hart (Addgene plasmid # 190832 ; http://n2t.net/addgene:190832 ; RRID:Addgene_190832)
