[The description below was written by a language model from this plasmid's Addgene catalogue record and pLannotate feature annotations shown in this document.]
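Description:
pSilencer2.1-U6-3JB1F is a 5,133 bp mammalian expression plasmid built on the pSilencer2.1-U6 hygro backbone, a vector designed for RNA polymerase III-driven production of small RNAs. It is propagated in E. coli as a high-copy plasmid through a ColE1/pUC-type origin and selected with ampicillin via the β-lactamase gene. For selection in mammalian cells it carries a hygromycin resistance cassette in which the SV40 enhancer/early promoter drives the hygromycin phosphotransferase coding sequence, followed by an SV40 polyadenylation signal. The annotation also picks up cloning-vector remnants, including lac promoter/operator elements, fragments of lacZα, lacI, ble, rop and bom, and SP6 and T7 phage promoters upstream of the expression cassette; none of these are part of the functional payload.

The payload is a 295 bp synthetic insert, 3JB1F, introduced by Gibson cloning and not itself annotated in the feature table. It presumably occupies the unannotated gap between the human U6 promoter and the lacZα fragment. 3JB1F is a non-coding RNA: a dual-specificity aptamer that binds both O-GlcNAc transferase (OGT) and GFP, with the two aptamer modules joined by a linker that adopts a folded structure. According to the depositor, the AP3 portion derives from previously published RNA aptamers that interact with GFP and its derivatives. U6 transcription suits this purpose because Pol III yields abundant, short, uncapped and non-polyadenylated transcripts. Judging from the title of the associated publication, the construct is meant to recruit OGT to GFP-tagged proteins in mammalian cells, allowing target-specific manipulation of O-GlcNAcylation, with β-catenin as one protein studied this way.
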