Features (pLannotate 1.2.2; 20 found; start..end, strand, type, name):
     96..186     +  promoter       AmpR promoter (fragment): bla
    187..480     +  promoter       SV40 promoter (fragment): SV40 enhancer and early promoter
    529..1554    +  CDS            HygR: aminoglycoside phosphotransferase from E. coli; aph(4)-Ia; confers resistance to hygromycin
   1564..1689    +  CDS            ble (fragment): BLE_KLEPN - Experimental evidence at protein level: Swiss-Prot protein existence level 1. Binding protein with a strong affinity to the bleomycin family of antibiotics. Binds to CL990; an antimitotic-antibiotic compound. From Klebsiella pneumoniae.
   1684..1805    +  polyA_signal   SV40 poly(A) signal: SV40 polyadenylation signal
   1878..1894    -  protein_bind   lac operator: The lac repressor binds to the lac operator to inhibit transcription in E. coli. This inhibition can be relieved by adding lactose or isopropyl-β-D-thiogalactopyranoside (IPTG). lac repressor encoded by lacI
   1902..1926    -  promoter       lac promoter (fragment): promoter for the E. coli lac operon
   1936..1955    +  promoter       AmpR promoter (fragment): bla
   1956..2816    +  CDS            AmpR: β-lactamase; bla; confers resistance to ampicillin, carbenicillin, and related antibiotics
   2987..3575    +  rep_origin     ori: high-copy-number ColE1/pMB1/pBR322/pUC origin of replication
   3758..3850    +  CDS            lacI (fragment): lac repressor; lacI; The lac repressor binds to the lac operator to inhibit transcription in E. coli. This inhibition can be relieved by adding lactose or isopropyl-β-D-thiogalactopyranoside (IPTG).
   3863..3884    +  protein_bind   CAP binding site: CAP binding activates transcription in the presence of cAMP. E. coli catabolite activator protein
   3899..3929    +  promoter       lac promoter: promoter for the E. coli lac operon
   3937..3953    +  protein_bind   lac operator: The lac repressor binds to the lac operator to inhibit transcription in E. coli. This inhibition can be relieved by adding lactose or isopropyl-β-D-thiogalactopyranoside (IPTG). lac repressor encoded by lacI
   3997..4015    +  promoter       SP6 promoter: promoter for bacteriophage SP6 RNA polymerase
   4027..4045    +  promoter       T7 promoter: promoter for bacteriophage T7 RNA polymerase
   4176..4416    +  promoter       U6 promoter: RNA polymerase III promoter for human U6 snRNA
   4738..4892    +  CDS            lacZα (fragment): LacZα fragment of β-galactosidase; lacZ fragment
   4898..4997    -  misc_feature   bom (fragment): basis of mobility region from pBR322
   5099..1       -  CDS            rop (fragment) (across the origin): Rop protein, which maintains plasmids at low copy number; rop
>Addgene plasmid #190832 | pSilencer2.1-U6-3JB1F | addgene full sequence | sequence record 379233 | Addgene NGS Result
GACGAAAGGGCCTCGTGATACGCCTATTTTTATAGGTTAATGTCATGATAATAATGGTTTCTTAGACGTC
AGGTGGCACTTTTCGGGGAAATGTGCGCGGAACCCCTATTTGTTTATTTTTCTAAATACATTCAAATATG
TATCCGCTCATGAGACAATAACCCTGATAAATGCTTCAATAATATTCCAGCAGGCAGAAGTATGCAAAGC
ATGCATCTCAATTAGTTAGCAACCAGGTGTGGAAAGTCCCCAGGCTCCCCAGCAGGCAGAAGTATGCAAA
GCATGCATCTCAATTAGTCAGCAACCATAGTCCCGCCCCTAACTCCGCCCATCCCGCCCCTAACTCCGCC
CAGTTCCGCCCATTCTCCGCCCCATGGCTGACTAATTTTTTTTATTTATGCAGAGGCCGAGGCCGCCTCT
GCCTCTGAGCTATTCCAGAAGTAGTGGGGAGGCTTTTTTGGAGGCCTAGGCTTTTGCAAAAAGCTCCCGG
GAGCTTGTATATCCATTTTCGGATCTGATCAGCACGTGATGAAAAAGCCTGAACTCACCGCGACGTCTGT
CGAGAAGTTTCTGATCGAAAAGTTCGACAGCGTCTCCGACCTGATGCAGCTCTCGGAGGGCGAAGAATCT
CGTGCTTTCAGCTTCGATGTAGGAGGGCGTGGATATGTCCTGCGGGTAAATAGCTGCGCCGATGGTTTCT
ACAAAGATCGTTATGTTTATCGGCACTTTGCATCGGCCGCGCTCCCGATTCCGGAAGTGCTTGACATTGG
GGAATTCAGCGAGAGCCTGACCTATTGCATCTCCCGCCGTGCACAGGGTGTCACGTTGCAAGACCTGCCT
GAAACCGAACTGCCCGCTGTTCTGCAGCCGGTCGCGGAGGCCATGGATGCGATCGCTGCGGCCGATCTTA
GCCAGACGAGCGGGTTCGGCCCATTCGGACCGCAAGGAATCGGTCAATACACTACATGGCGTGATTTCAT
ATGCGCGATTGCTGATCCCCATGTGTATCACTGGCAAACTGTGATGGACGACACCGTCAGTGCGTCCGTC
GCGCAGGCTCTCGATGAGCTGATGCTTTGGGCCGAGGACTGCCCCGAAGTCCGGCACCTCGTGCACGCGG
ATTTCGGCTCCAACAATGTCCTGACGGACAATGGCCGCATAACAGCGGTCATTGACTGGAGCGAGGCGAT
GTTCGGGGATTCCCAATACGAGGTCGCCAACATCTTCTTCTGGAGGCCGTGGTTGGCTTGTATGGAGCAG
CAGACGCGCTACTTCGAGCGGAGGCATCCGGAGCTTGCAGGATCGCCGCGGCTCCGGGCGTATATGCTCC
GCATTGGTCTTGACCAACTCTATCAGAGCTTGGTTGACGGCAATTTCGATGATGCAGCTTGGGCGCAGGG
TCGATGCGACGCAATCGTCCGATCCGGAGCCGGGACTGTCGGGCGTACACAAATCGCCCGCAGAAGCGCG
GCCGTCTGGACCGATGGCTGTGTAGAAGTACTCGCCGATAGTGGAAACCGACGCCCCAGCACTCGTCCGA
GGGCAAAGGAATAGCACGTGCTACGAGATTTCGATTCCACCGCCGCCTTCTATGAAAGGTTGGGCTTCGG
AATCGTTTTCCGGGACGCCGGCTGGATGATCCTCCAGCGCGGGGATCTCATGCTGGAGTTCTTCGCCCAC
CCCAACTTGTTTATTGCAGCTTATAATGGTTACAAATAAAGCAATAGCATCACAAATTTCACAAATAAAG
CATTTTTTTCACTGCATTCTAGTTGTGGTTTGTCCAAACTCATCAATGTATCTTATCATGTCTGTATACC
GTCGACCTCTAGCTAGAGCTTGGCGTAATCATGGTCATAGCTGTTTCCTGTGTGAAATTGTTATCCGCTC
ACAATTCCACACAACATACGAGCCGGAAGCATAAAGGTAAGCCTGAATATTGAAAAAGGAAGAGTATGAG
TATTCAACATTTCCGTGTCGCCCTTATTCCCTTTTTTGCGGCATTTTGCCTTCCTGTTTTTGCTCACCCA
GAAACGCTGGTGAAAGTAAAAGATGCTGAAGATCAGTTGGGTGCACGAGTGGGTTACATCGAACTGGATC
TCAACAGCGGTAAGATCCTTGAGAGTTTTCGCCCCGAAGAACGTTTTCCAATGATGAGCACTTTTAAAGT
TCTGCTATGTGGCGCGGTATTATCCCGTATTGACGCCGGGCAAGAGCAACTCGGTCGCCGCATACACTAT
TCTCAGAATGACTTGGTTGAGTACTCACCAGTCACAGAAAAGCATCTTACGGATGGCATGACAGTAAGAG
AATTATGCAGTGCTGCCATAACCATGAGTGATAACACTGCGGCCAACTTACTTCTGACAACGATCGGAGG
ACCGAAGGAGCTAACCGCTTTTTTGCACAACATGGGGGATCATGTAACTCGCCTTGATCGTTGGGAACCG
GAGCTGAATGAAGCCATACCAAACGACGAGCGTGACACCACGATGCCTGTAGCAATGGCAACAACGTTGC
GCAAACTATTAACTGGCGAACTACTTACTCTAGCTTCCCGGCAACAATTAATAGACTGGATGGAGGCGGA
TAAAGTTGCAGGACCACTTCTGCGCTCGGCCCTTCCGGCTGGCTGGTTTATTGCTGATAAATCTGGAGCC
GGTGAGCGTGGGTCTCGCGGTATCATTGCAGCACTGGGGCCAGATGGTAAGCCCTCCCGTATCGTAGTTA
TCTACACGACGGGGAGTCAGGCAACTATGGATGAACGAAATAGACAGATCGCTGAGATAGGTGCCTCACT
GATTAAGCATTGGTAACTGTCAGACCAAGTTTACTCATATATACTTTAGATTGATTTAAAACTTCATTTT
TAATTTAAAAGGATCTAGGTGAAGATCCTTTTTGATAATCTCATGACCAAAATCCCTTAACGTGAGTTTT
CGTTCCACTGAGCGTCAGACCCCGTAGAAAAGATCAAAGGATCTTCTTGAGATCCTTTTTTTCTGCGCGT
AATCTGCTGCTTGCAAACAAAAAAACCACCGCTACCAGCGGTGGTTTTTTTGCCGGATCAAGAGCTACCA
ACTCTTTTTCCGAAGGTAACTGGCTTCAGCAGAGCGCAGATACCAAATACTGTTCTTCTAGTGTAGCCGT
AGTTAGGCCACCACTTCAAGAACTCTGTAGCACCGCCTACATACCTCGCTCTGCTAATCCTGTTACCAGT
GGCTGCTGCCAGTGGCGATAAGTCGTGTCTTACCGGGTTGGACTCAAGACGATAGTTACCGGATAAGGCG
CAGCGGTCGGGCTGAACGGGGGGTTCGTGCACACAGCCCAGCTTGGAGCGAACGACCTACACCGAACTGA
GATACCTACAGCGTGAGCTATGAGAAAGCGCCACGCTTCCCGAAGGGAGAAAGGCGGACAGGTATCCGGT
AAGCGGCAGGGTCGGAACAGGAGAGCGCACGAGGGAGCTTCCAGGGGGAAACGCCTGGTATCTTTATAGT
CCTGTCGGGTTTCGCCACCTCTGACTTGAGCGTCGATTTTTGTGATGCTCGTCAGGGGGGCGGAGCCTAT
GGAAAAACGCCAGCAACGCGGCCTTTTTACGGTTCCTGGCCTTTTGCTGGCCTTTTGCTCACATGTTCTT
TCCTGCGTTATCCCCTGATTCTGTGGATAACCGTATTACCGCCTTTGAGTGAGCTGATACCGCTCGCCGC
AGCCGAACGACCGAGCGCAGCGAGTCAGTGAGCGAGGAAGCGGAAGAGCGCCCAATACGCAAACCGCCTC
TCCCCGCGCGTTGGCCGATTCATTAATGCAGCTGGCACGACAGGTTTCCCGACTGGAAAGCGGGCAGTGA
GCGCAACGCAATTAATGTGAGTTAGCTCACTCATTAGGCACCCCAGGCTTTACACTTTATGCTTCCGGCT
CGTATGTTGTGTGGAATTGTGAGCGGATAACAATTTCACACAGGAAACAGCTATGACATGATTACGAATT
GCAACGATTTAGGTGACACTATAGAAGAGAAGGAATTAATACGACTCACTATAGGGAGAGAGAGAGAATT
ACCCTCACTAAAGGGAGGAGAAGCATGAATTCCCCAGTGGAAAGACGCGCAGGCAAAACGCACCACGTGA
CGGAGCGTGACCGCGCGCCGAGCGCGCGCCAAGGTCGGGCAGGAAGAGGGCCTATTTCCCATGATTCCTT
CATATTTGCATATACGATACAAGGCTGTTAGAGAGATAATTAGAATTAATTTGACTGTAAACACAAAGAT
ATTAGTACAAAATACGTGACGTAGAAAGTAATAATTTCTTGGGTAGTTTGCAGTTTTAAAATTATGTTTT
AAAATGGACTATCATATGCTTACCGTAACTTGAAAGTATTTCGATTTCTTGGGTTTATATATCTTGTGGA
AAGGACGCGGGATCCGGCATCAATATGGTGACCTCCCGGGCCCGAGGAGAGAATCACTTACGGATCCTCG
TTAAGTGGCTCTCAGTCGCCCGTAACTCCGATGCCGATGCAGCGGCGACAACTGCACCCAAGGCTCGGAT
CCTCGGGAGCGGGGGACCACCAGGTTGCCTAAGGGGGGTGAACCGGCCCAGGTCGGAAGCTTCTGGACTG
CGATGGGAGCACGAAACGTCGTGGCGCAATTGGGTGGGGAAAGTCCTTAAAAGAGGGCCACCACAGAAGC
TAACGGAGCAGGTCAAAACTCCCGTGCTGTTTTTTGGAAAAGCTTGGCACTGGCCGTCGTTTTACAACGT
CGTGACTGGGAAAACCCTGGCGTTACCCAACTTAATCGCCTTGCAGCACATCCCCCTTTCGCCAGCTGGC
GTAATAGCGAAGAGGCCCGCACCGATCGCCCTTCCCAACAGTTGCGCAGCCTGAATGGCGAATGGCGCCT
GATGCGGTATTTTCTCCTTACGCATCTGTGCGGTATTTCACACCGCATATGGTGCACTCTCAGTACAATC
TGCTCTGATGCCGCATAGTTAAGCCAGCCCCGACACCCGCCAACACCCGCTGACGCGCCCTGACGGGCTT
GTCTGCTCCCGGCATCCGCTTACAGACAAGCTGTGACCGTCTCCGGGAGCTGCATGTGTCAGAGGTTTTC
ACCGTCATCACCGAAACGCGCGA
